Addgene plasmid #174264: pAPM-miR30-ILF2-ts3
Purpose: ILF2 knockdown
Depositing lab: Jeremy Luban. Depositing organization: University of Massachusetts, Worcester. Publication: IFIH1 (MDA5) is required for innate immune detection of intron-containing RNA expressed from the HIV-1 provirus. Guney MH, Nagalekshmi K, McCauley SM, Carbone C, Aydemir O, Luban J. Proc Natl Acad Sci U S A. 2024 Jul 16;121(29):e2404349121. doi: 10.1073/pnas.2404349121. Epub 2024 Jul 10. PubMed 38985764.
Backbone
  Vector backbone: pAPM-miR30
  Vector type: Lentiviral, RNAi
  Selectable markers: Puromycin
Growth in bacteria
  Bacterial resistance: Ampicillin, 100 μg/mL
  Growth temperature: 30°C
  Growth strain: NEB Stable
  Copy number: High Copy
Gene/Insert
  Gene/Insert name: ILF2 shRNA
  gRNA/shRNA sequence: TGAACTTTAACTGTGGACTGAG
  Species: H. sapiens (human)
  Entrez Gene: ILF2 (a.k.a. NF45, PRO3063)
  Promoter: SFFV
  Cloning method: Restriction Enzyme; 5′ cloning site unknown (unknown if destroyed)
Terms and licenses: Academic/Nonprofit Terms; Industry Terms: Not Available to Industry
Depositor comments: Please visit https://doi.org/10.1101/2023.11.17.567619 for bioRxiv preprint.
How to cite: pAPM-miR30-ILF2-ts3 was a gift from Jeremy Luban (Addgene plasmid # 174264 ; http://n2t.net/addgene:174264 ; RRID:Addgene_174264)
