[The description below was written by a language model from this plasmid's Addgene catalogue record and pLannotate feature annotations shown in this document.]
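Description:
pAPM-miR30-ILF2-ts3 is an HIV-1-based lentiviral RNAi vector built on the pAPM-miR30 backbone and designed to knock down human ILF2 (also known as NF45). In bacteria it is maintained through a high-copy ColE1/pUC-type origin and selected with ampicillin via the β-lactamase gene. A fragment of the pBR322 bom region is also annotated in the roughly 6.3 kb sequence.

The viral transfer cassette begins with a CMV enhancer/promoter placed upstream of a truncated HIV-1 5' LTR, an arrangement that typically drives genomic RNA production in packaging cells. An SV40 enhancer/early promoter lies just upstream of this. It is followed by the Ψ packaging signal with an adjoining gag fragment, the Rev response element for Rev-dependent nuclear export of the unspliced genome, and the cPPT/CTS, which aids nuclear import of the reverse-transcribed DNA. A second truncated LTR closes the cassette at the 3' end, and no WPRE is annotated.

Within the provirus, the spleen focus-forming virus (SFFV) LTR promoter drives a single Pol II transcript. It encodes puromycin N-acetyltransferase, followed immediately by 5' and 3' miR-30a flanking sequences that bracket the ILF2-targeting hairpin. Embedding the shRNA in a microRNA scaffold lets the endogenous miRNA processing machinery excise it from the same transcript that confers drug resistance. Puromycin selection therefore enriches for cells expressing the knockdown cassette. The "ts3" suffix suggests one of several ILF2 target sites, though the record does not state this. The associated work concerns innate immune detection of intron-containing HIV-1 proviral RNA.
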