Features (pLannotate 1.2.2; 19 found; start..end, strand, type, name):
      1..330     +  promoter       SV40 promoter: SV40 enhancer and early promoter
    342..721     +  enhancer       CMV enhancer: human cytomegalovirus immediate early enhancer
    722..921     +  promoter       CMV promoter: human cytomegalovirus (CMV) immediate early promoter
    939..1119    +  LTR            5' LTR (truncated): truncated 5' long terminal repeat (LTR) from HIV-1
   1166..1291    +  misc_feature   HIV-1 Ψ: packaging signal of human immunodeficiency virus type 1
   1275..1613    +  CDS            HIV-1 gag (fragment): gag protein from human immunodeficiency virus 1; gag
   1788..2021    +  misc_feature   RRE: The Rev response element (RRE) of HIV-1 allows for Rev-dependent mRNA export from the nucleus to the cytoplasm.
   2398..2498    +  CDS            Rev (fragment): human immunodeficiency virus 1 (HIV-1) Rev protein; rev; enhances nuclear export of unspliced and incompletely spliced viral mRNAs
   2548..2665    +  misc_feature   cPPT/CTS: central polypurine tract and central termination sequence of HIV-1
   2802..3209    +  promoter       SFFV promoter: spleen focus-forming virus long terminal repeat (LTR) promoter
   3230..3826    +  CDS            pac: PUAC_STRAD - Protein predicted: Swiss-Prot protein existence level 4. Detoxification of puromycin. From Streptomyces alboniger.
   3851..3896    +  ncRNA          5' miR-30a (fragment): sequence upstream of the 71-nt precursor of the human miR-30a microRNA (Zeng et al., 2002) miRNA
   3966..3991    +  ncRNA          3' miR-30a (fragment): sequence downstream of the 71-nt precursor of the human miR-30a microRNA (Zeng et al., 2002) miRNA
   4021..4040    +  misc_feature   cPPT/CTS (fragment): central polypurine tract and central termination sequence of HIV-1
   4072..4252    +  LTR            5' LTR (truncated): truncated 5' long terminal repeat (LTR) from HIV-1
   4323..4911    -  rep_origin     ori: high-copy-number ColE1/pMB1/pBR322/pUC origin of replication
   5082..5942    -  CDS            AmpR: β-lactamase; bla; confers resistance to ampicillin, carbenicillin, and related antibiotics
   5943..6047    -  promoter       AmpR promoter: bla
   6106..6158    -  misc_feature   bom (fragment): basis of mobility region from pBR322
>Addgene plasmid #174264 | pAPM-miR30-ILF2-ts3 | addgene full sequence | sequence record 343749 | Addgene NGS Result
GTGTGTCAGTTAGGGTGTGGAAAGTCCCCAGGCTCCCCAGCAGGCAGAAGTATGCAAAGCATGCATCTCA
ATTAGTCAGCAACCAGGTGTGGAAAGTCCCCAGGCTCCCCAGCAGGCAGAAGTATGCAAAGCATGCATCT
CAATTAGTCAGCAACCATAGTCCCGCCCCTAACTCCGCCCATCCCGCCCCTAACTCCGCCCAGTTCCGCC
CATTCTCCGCCCCATGGCTGACTAATTTTTTTTATTTATGCAGAGGCCGAGGCCGCCTCTGCCTCTGAGC
TATTCCAGAAGTAGTGAGGAGGCTTTTTTGGAGGCCTAGGCTTTTGCAAAAAGCTCGCGTTGACATTGAT
TATTGACTAGTTATTAATAGTAATCAATTACGGGGTCATTAGTTCATAGCCCATATATGGAGTTCCGCGT
TACATAACTTACGGTAAATGGCCCGCCTGGCTGACCGCCCAACGACCCCCGCCCATTGACGTCAATAATG
ACGTATGTTCCCATAGTAACGCCAATAGGGACTTTCCATTGACGTCAATGGGTGGAGTATTTACGGTAAA
CTGCCCACTTGGCAGTACATCAAGTGTATCATATGCCAAGTACGCCCCCTATTGACGTCAATGACGGTAA
ATGGCCCGCCTGGCATTATGCCCAGTACATGACCTTATGGGACTTTCCTACTTGGCAGTACATCTACGTA
TTAGTCATCGCTATTACCATGGTGATGCGGTTTTGGCAGTACATCAATGGGCGTGGATAGCGGTTTGACT
CACGGGGATTTCCAAGTCTCCACCCCATTGACGTCAATGGGAGTTTGTTTTGGCACCAAAATCAACGGGA
CTTTCCAAAATGTCGTAACAACTCCGCCCCATTGACGCAAATGGGCGGTAGGCGTGTACGGTGGGAGGTC
TATATAAGCAGCGCGTTTTGCCTGTACTGGGTCTCTCTGGTTAGACCAGATCTGAGCCTGGGAGCTCTCT
GGCTAACTAGGGAACCCACTGCTTAAGCCTCAATAAAGCTTGCCTTGAGTGCTTCAAGTAGTGTGTGCCC
GTCTGTTGTGAGACTCTGGTAACTAGAGATCCCTCAGACCCTTTTAGTCAGTGTGGAAAATCTCTAGCAG
TGGCGCCCGAACAGGGACTTGAAAGCGAAAGGGAAACCAGAGGAGCTCTCTCGACGCAGGACTCGGCTTG
CTGAAGCGCGCACGGCAAGAGGCGAGGGGCGGCGACTGGTGAGTACGCCAAAAATTTTGACTAGCGGAGG
CTAGAAGGAGAGAGATGGGTGCGAGAGCGTCAGTATTAAGCGGGGGAGAATTAGATCGCGATGGGAAAAA
ATTCGGTTAAGGCCAGGGGGAAAGAAAAAATATAAATTAAAACATATAGTATGGGCAAGCAGGGAGCTAG
AACGATTCGCAGTTAATCCTGGCCTGTTAGAAACATCAGAAGGCTGTAGACAAATACTGGGACAGCTACA
ACCATCCCTTCAGACAGGATCAGAAGAACTTAGATCATTATATAATACAGTAGCAACCCTCTATTGTGTG
CATCAAAGGATAGAGATAAAAGACACCAAGGAAGCTTTAGACAAGATAGAGGAAGAGCAAAACAAAAGTA
AGACCACCGCACAGCAAGCGGCCGGCCGCTGATCTTCAGACCTGGAGGAGGAGATATGAGGGACAATTGG
AGAAGTGAATTATATAAATATAAAGTAGTAAAAATTGAACCATTAGGAGTAGCACCCACCAAGGCAAAGA
GAAGAGTGGTGCAGAGAGAAAAAAGAGCAGTGGGAATAGGAGCTTTGTTCCTTGGGTTCTTGGGAGCAGC
AGGAAGCACTATGGGCGCAGCGTCAATGACGCTGACGGTACAGGCCAGACAATTATTGTCTGGTATAGTG
CAGCAGCAGAACAATTTGCTGAGGGCTATTGAGGCGCAACAGCATCTGTTGCAACTCACAGTCTGGGGCA
TCAAGCAGCTCCAGGCAAGAATCCTGGCTGTGGAAAGATACCTAAAGGATCAACAGCTCCTGGGGATTTG
GGGTTGCTCTGGAAAACTCATTTGCACCACTGCTGTGCCTTGGAATGCTAGTTGGAGTAATAAATCTCTG
GAACAGATTTGGAATCACACGACTTGGATGGAGTGGGACAGAGAAATTAACAATTACACAAGCTTAATAC
ACTCCTTAATTGAAGAATCGCAAAACCAGCAAGAAAAGAATGAACAAGAATTATTGGAATTAGATAAATG
GGCAAGTTTGTGGAATTGGTTTAACATAACAAATTGGCTGTGGTATATAAAATTATTCATAATGATAGTA
GGAGGCTTGGTAGGTTTAAGAATAGTTTTTGCTGTACTTTCTATAGTGAATAGAGTTAGGCAGGGATATT
CACCATTATCGTTTCAGACCCACCTCCCAACCCCGAGGGGACCCGACAGGCCCGAAGGAATAGAAGAAGA
AGGTGGAGAGAGAGACAGAGACAGATCCATTCGATTAGTGAACGGATCGGCACTGCGTGCGCCAATTCTG
CAGACAAATGGCAGTATTCATCCACAATTTTAAAAGAAAAGGGGGGATTGGGGGGTACAGTGCAGGGGAA
AGAATAGTAGACATAATAGCAACAGACATACAAACTAAAGAATTACAAAAACAAATTACAAAAATTCAAA
ATTTTCGGGTTTATTACAGGGACAGCAGAGATCCAGTTTGGTTAATTAACTGCAGCCCCGATAAAATAAA
AGATTTTATTTAGTCTCCAGAAAAAGGGGGGAATGAAAGACCCCACCTGTAGGTTTGGCAAGCTAGCTGC
AGTAACGCCATTTTGCAAGGCATGGAAAAATACCAAACCAAGAATAGAGAAGTTCAGATCAAGGGCGGGT
ACATGAAAATAGCTAACGTTGGGCCAAACAGGATATCTGCGGTGAGCAGTTTCGGCCCCGGCCCGGGGCC
AAGAACAGATGGTCACCGCAGTTTCGGCCCCGGCCCGAGGCCAAGAACAGATGGTCCCCAGATATGGCCC
AACCCTCAGCAGTTTCTTAAGACCCATCAGATGTTTCCAGGCTCCCCCAAGGACCTGAAATGACCCTGCG
CCTTATTTGAATTAACCAATCAGCCTGCTTCTCGCTTCTGTTCGCGCGCTTCTGCTTCCCGAGCTCTATA
AAAGAGCTCACAACCCCTCACTCGGCGCGCCAGTCCTCCGACAGACTGAGTCGCCCGGGGGTCTAGAACG
CGTGCCGCCATGACCGAATACAAACCTACCGTGAGGCTGGCTACAAGAGATGATGTCCCAAGGGCTGTGA
GAACACTGGCCGCCGCTTTTGCCGATTACCCTGCCACACGCCACACTGTGGACCCAGATCGGCATATCGA
GAGAGTGACTGAGCTGCAGGAACTGTTCCTGACCCGAGTGGGCCTGGACATTGGGAAGGTCTGGGTCGCA
GACGATGGAGCAGCTGTGGCTGTCTGGACCACACCAGAGAGCGTGGAAGCCGGAGCTGTCTTTGCAGAGA
TCGGCCCTAGAATGGCAGAACTGAGCGGCTCCAGGCTGGCAGCACAGCAGCAGATGGAGGGACTGCTGGC
CCCACACAGGCCTAAGGAACCAGCATGGTTCCTGGCTACCGTGGGGGTCTCTCCTGACCATCAGGGCAAA
GGACTGGGAAGTGCTGTGGTCCTGCCAGGAGTGGAGGCTGCAGAACGAGCTGGAGTCCCTGCATTTCTGG
AGACCTCTGCTCCACGAAACCTGCCCTTCTATGAACGGCTGGGCTTTACTGTGACCGCAGATGTGGAGGT
CCCCGAAGGACCTAGGACCTGGTGCATGACACGCAAACCCGGCGCCTGAGCGATCGCCGCGGCCGCCTTC
TTAACCCAACAGAAGGCTCGAGAAGGTATATTGCTGTTGACAGTGAGCGATCAGTCCACAGTTAAAGTTC
ATAGTGAAGCCACAGATGTATGAACTTTAACTGTGGACTGAGTGCCTACTGCCTCGGACTTCAAGGGGCT
AGAATTCGGCAGCTGTAGATCTTAGCCACTTTTTAAAAGAAAAGGGGGGACTGGAAGGGCTAACTGCATC
CGGACTGTACTGGGTCTCTCTGGTTAGACCAGATCTGAGCCTGGGAGCTCTCTGGCTAACTAGGGAACCC
ACTGCTTAAGCCTCAATAAAGCTTGCCTTGAGTGCTTCAAGTAGTGTGTGCCCGTCTGTTGTGTGACTCT
GGTAACTAGAGATCCCTCAGACCCTTTTAGTCAGTGTGGAAAATCTCTAGCAGGGCCCGTTTCATGTGAG
CAAAAGGCCAGCAAAAGGCCAGGAACCGTAAAAAGGCCGCGTTGCTGGCGTTTTTCCATAGGCTCCGCCC
CCCTGACGAGCATCACAAAAATCGACGCTCAAGTCAGAGGTGGCGAAACCCGACAGGACTATAAAGATAC
CAGGCGTTTCCCCCTGGAAGCTCCCTCGTGCGCTCTCCTGTTCCGACCCTGCCGCTTACCGGATACCTGT
CCGCCTTTCTCCCTTCGGGAAGCGTGGCGCTTTCTCATAGCTCACGCTGTAGGTATCTCAGTTCGGTGTA
GGTCGTTCGCTCCAAGCTGGGCTGTGTGCACGAACCCCCCGTTCAGCCCGACCGCTGCGCCTTATCCGGT
AACTATCGTCTTGAGTCCAACCCGGTAAGACACGACTTATCGCCACTGGCAGCAGCCACTGGTAACAGGA
TTAGCAGAGCGAGGTATGTAGGCGGTGCTACAGAGTTCTTGAAGTGGTGGCCTAACTACGGCTACACTAG
AAGAACAGTATTTGGTATCTGCGCTCTGCTGAAGCCAGTTACCTTCGGAAAAAGAGTTGGTAGCTCTTGA
TCCGGCAAACAAACCACCGCTGGTAGCGGTGGTTTTTTTGTTTGCAAGCAGCAGATTACGCGCAGAAAAA
AAGGATCTCAAGAAGATCCTTTGATCTTTTCTACGGGGTCTGACGCTCAGTGGAACGAAAACTCACGTTA
AGGGATTTTGGTCATGAGATTATCAAAAAGGATCTTCACCTAGATCCTTTTAAATTAAAAATGAAGTTTT
AAATCAATCTAAAGTATATATGAGTAAACTTGGTCTGACAGTTACCAATGCTTAATCAGTGAGGCACCTA
TCTCAGCGATCTGTCTATTTCGTTCATCCATAGTTGCCTGACTCCCCGTCGTGTAGATAACTACGATACG
GGAGGGCTTACCATCTGGCCCCAGTGCTGCAATGATACCGCGAGACCCACGCTCACCGGCTCCAGATTTA
TCAGCAATAAACCAGCCAGCCGGAAGGGCCGAGCGCAGAAGTGGTCCTGCAACTTTATCCGCCTCCATCC
AGTCTATTAATTGTTGCCGGGAAGCTAGAGTAAGTAGTTCGCCAGTTAATAGTTTGCGCAACGTTGTTGC
CATTGCTACAGGCATCGTGGTGTCACGCTCGTCGTTTGGTATGGCTTCATTCAGCTCCGGTTCCCAACGA
TCAAGGCGAGTTACATGATCCCCCATGTTGTGCAAAAAAGCGGTTAGCTCCTTCGGTCCTCCGATCGTTG
TCAGAAGTAAGTTGGCCGCAGTGTTATCACTCATGGTTATGGCAGCACTGCATAATTCTCTTACTGTCAT
GCCATCCGTAAGATGCTTTTCTGTGACTGGTGAGTACTCAACCAAGTCATTCTGAGAATAGTGTATGCGG
CGACCGAGTTGCTCTTGCCCGGCGTCAATACGGGATAATACCGCGCCACATAGCAGAACTTTAAAAGTGC
TCATCATTGGAAAACGTTCTTCGGGGCGAAAACTCTCAAGGATCTTACCGCTGTTGAGATCCAGTTCGAT
GTAACCCACTCGTGCACCCAACTGATCTTCAGCATCTTTTACTTTCACCAGCGTTTCTGGGTGAGCAAAA
ACAGGAAGGCAAAATGCCGCAAAAAAGGGAATAAGGGCGACACGGAAATGTTGAATACTCATACTCTTCC
TTTTTCAATATTATTGAAGCATTTATCAGGGTTATTGTCTCATGAGCGGATACATATTTGAATGTATTTA
GAAAAATAAACAAATAGGGGTTCCGCGCACATTTCCCCGAAAAGTGCCACCTGACGTCGACGGATCGGGA
GATCTCCCGATCCCCTATGGTGCACTCTCAGTACAATCTGCTCTGATGCCGCATAGTTAAGCCAGTATCT
GCTCCCTGCTTGTGTGTTGGAGGTCGCTGAGTAGTGCGCGAGCAAAATTTAAGCTACAACAAGGCAAGGC
TTGACCGACAATTGCATGAAGAATCTGCTTAGGGTTAGGCGTTTTGCGCTGCTTCGCGATGTACGGGCCA
GATATACGCGCTGTGGAAT
